Addgene plasmid #42240: pCS6-mPSD95a-TS2-HA
Depositing lab: Roger Tsien. Publication: Fluorescent and photo-oxidizing TimeSTAMP tags track protein fates in light and electron microscopy. Butko MT, Yang J, Geng Y, Kim HJ, Jeon NL, Shu X, Mackey MR, Ellisman MH, Tsien RY, Lin MZ. Nat Neurosci. 2012 Nov;15(12):1742-51. doi: 10.1038/nn.3246. Epub 2012 Oct 28. PubMed 23103964.
Backbone
  Vector backbone: pCS6
  Total vector size (bp): 8175
  Vector type: Mammalian Expression
Growth in bacteria
  Bacterial resistance: Ampicillin, 100 μg/mL
  Growth temperature: 37°C
  Growth strain: DH5alpha
  Copy number: High Copy
Gene/Insert
  Gene/Insert name: PSD95
  Tag / fusion protein: TS2-HA (C terminal on insert)
Terms and licenses: Academic/Nonprofit Terms; Industry Terms: Not Available to Industry
How to cite: pCS6-mPSD95a-TS2-HA was a gift from Roger Tsien (Addgene plasmid # 42240 ; http://n2t.net/addgene:42240 ; RRID:Addgene_42240)
