[The description below was written by a language model from this plasmid's Addgene catalogue record and pLannotate feature annotations shown in this document.]
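Description:
pCS6-mPSD95a-TS2-HA is an 8,175 bp mammalian expression plasmid built on the pCS6 backbone. It is propagated in E. coli at high copy from a ColE1/pUC-type origin under ampicillin selection (β-lactamase), and it also carries an f1 phage origin. Expression of the insert is driven by the human cytomegalovirus immediate-early enhancer and promoter. The transcript is terminated by an SV40 polyadenylation signal, which is preceded by fragments of the SV40 small t/large T intron region. The backbone also shows a single loxP site, an attB2 Gateway remnant, a reverse-oriented T7 promoter and scattered lacZα/lacI fragments. These look like cloning vestiges, and the record assigns them no function.

The payload is mouse PSD95 (Dlg4), a postsynaptic scaffolding protein that clusters NMDA receptors and other synaptic proteins, fused at its C terminus to a TS2-HA tag. The annotation downstream of Dlg4 picks up short matches to a T7 epitope and a FLAG-like sequence, followed by a segment of the hepatitis C virus polyprotein. This is consistent with the TimeSTAMP design named in the associated publication, in which an HCV protease domain flanked by its own cleavage sites removes the epitope tag from the fusion protein by default. Adding a protease inhibitor preserves the tag on copies synthesised from that point on. The automated annotation does not identify the HA epitope or the protease cleavage sites, and about 1 kb between the HCV match and attB2 is unannotated, so the exact tag architecture cannot be confirmed from the record. The construct is intended for drug-gated labelling of newly made PSD95, to follow its synthesis, trafficking and turnover by microscopy.
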