Features (pLannotate 1.2.2; 23 found; start..end, strand, type, name):
      1..304     +  enhancer       CMV enhancer: human cytomegalovirus immediate early enhancer
    305..508     +  promoter       CMV promoter: human cytomegalovirus (CMV) immediate early promoter
    629..2791    +  CDS            Dlg4: DLG4_MOUSE - Also known as Dlgh4, Psd95. Experimental evidence at protein level: Swiss-Prot protein existence level 1. Postsynaptic scaffolding protein that plays a critical role in synaptogenesis and synaptic plasticity by providing a platform for the postsynaptic clustering of crucial synaptic proteins (PubMed:15358775, PubMed:9853749). Interacts with the cytoplasmic tail of NMDA receptor subunits and shaker-type potassium channels. Required for synaptic plasticity associated with NMDA receptor signaling. Overexpression or depletion of DLG4 changes the ratio of excitatory to inhibitory synap
   2804..2835    +  CDS            T7 tag (gene 10 leader) (fragment): leader peptide from bacteriophage T7 gene 10 promotes efficient translation in E. coli
   2891..2915    +  CDS            3xFLAG (fragment): three tandem FLAG® epitope tags
   2981..3559    +  CDS            POLG_HCV77 (fragment): Experimental evidence at protein level: Swiss-Prot protein existence level 1. [RNA-directed RNA polymerase]: RNA-dependent RNA polymerase that performs primer-template recognition and RNA synthesis during viral replication. From Hepatitis C virus genotype 1a (isolate H77) (HCV).
   4576..4600    -  protein_bind   attB2: mutant version of attB; recombination site for the Gateway® BP reaction BP Clonase™
   4602..4620    -  promoter       T7 promoter: promoter for bacteriophage T7 RNA polymerase
   4630..4667    +  CDS            lacZα (fragment): LacZα fragment of β-galactosidase; lacZ fragment
   4679..4793    +  intron         large T intron (fragment): SV40 (simian virus 40) large T antigen intron
   4867..4892    +  intron         small t intron (fragment): SV40 (simian virus 40) small t antigen intron
   4892..5029    +  CDS            large T antigen (fragment): large T antigen from SV40 (simian virus 40)
   5052..5186    +  polyA_signal   SV40 poly(A) signal: SV40 polyadenylation signal
   5191..5240    -  CDS            lacI (fragment): lac repressor; lacI; The lac repressor binds to the lac operator to inhibit transcription in E. coli. This inhibition can be relieved by adding lactose or isopropyl-β-D-thiogalactopyranoside (IPTG).
   5240..5307    +  CDS            lacZα (fragment): LacZα fragment of β-galactosidase; lacZ fragment
   5312..5767    +  rep_origin     f1 ori (sequence partly withheld): f1 bacteriophage origin of replication; arrow indicates direction of (+) strand synthesis
   5794..5850    +  promoter       AmpR promoter (fragment): bla
   6003..6054    +  promoter       AmpR promoter (fragment): bla
   6055..6915    +  CDS            AmpR: β-lactamase; bla; confers resistance to ampicillin, carbenicillin, and related antibiotics
   7017..7050    -  protein_bind   loxP: Cre-mediated recombination occurs in the 8-bp core sequence (GCATACAT). Cre recombinase
   7128..7716    +  rep_origin     ori: high-copy-number ColE1/pMB1/pBR322/pUC origin of replication
   7899..7952    +  CDS            lacI (fragment): lac repressor; lacI; The lac repressor binds to the lac operator to inhibit transcription in E. coli. This inhibition can be relieved by adding lactose or isopropyl-β-D-thiogalactopyranoside (IPTG).
   7970..8066    -  promoter       AmpR promoter (fragment): bla
>Addgene plasmid #42240 | pCS6-mPSD95a-TS2-HA | depositor full sequence | sequence record 57044 | pCS6-mPSD95a-TS2-HA sequence 8175 bps
CGTTACATAACTTACGGTAAATGGCCCGCCTGGCTGACCGCCCAACGACCCCCGCCCATTGACGTCAATA
ATGACGTATGTTCCCATAGTAACGCCAATAGGGACTTTCCATTGACGTCAATGGGTGGAGTATTTACGGT
AAACTGCCCACTTGGCAGTACATCAAGTGTATCATATGCCAAGTACGCCCCCTATTGACGTCAATGACGG
TAAATGGCCCGCCTGGCATTATGCCCAGTACATGACCTTATGGGACTTTCCTACTTGGCAGTACATCTAC
GTATTAGTCATCGCTATTACCATGGTGATGCGGTTTTGGCAGTACATCAATGGGCGTGGATAGCGGTTTG
ACTCACGGGGATTTCCAAGTCTCCACCCCATTGACGTCAATGGGAGTTTGTTTTGGCACCAAAATCAACG
GGACTTTCCAAAATGTCGTAACAACTCCGCCCCATTGACGCAAATGGGCGGTAGGCGTGTACGGTGGGAG
GTCTATATAAGCAGAGCTCGTTTAGTGAACCGTCAGATCGCCTGGAGACGCCATCCACGCTGTTTTGACC
TCCATAGAAGACACCGGGACCGATCCAGCCTCCGGACTCTAGCCTAGGCCGCGGCCAGGCCCCCCAACAT
GGACTGTCTCTGTATAGTGACAACCAAGAAATACCGCTACCAAGATGAAGACACGCCCCCTCTGGAACAC
AGCCCGGCCCACCTCCCCAACCAGGCCAATTCTCCCCCTGTGATTGTCAACACGGACACCCTAGAAGCCC
CAGGATATGTGAACGGAACAGAGGGGGAGATGGAGTATGAGGAGATCACATTGGAAAGGGGTAACTCAGG
TCTGGGCTTCAGCATCGCAGGTGGCACCGACAACCCACACATCGGTGACGACCCATCCATCTTTATCACC
AAGATCATTCCTGGTGGGGCTGCAGCCCAGGATGGCCGCCTCAGGGTCAACGACAGCATCCTGTTTGTCA
ATGAAGTGGATGTCCGGGAGGTGACCCATTCAGCTGCAGTGGAGGCCCTCAAAGAGGCGGGTTCCATCGT
TCGCCTCTACGTCATGCGCCGGAAACCCCCAGCTGAGAAGATCATAGAGATCAAGCTTATCAAAGGGCCT
AAAGGACTTGGCTTCAGCATCGCAGGGGGCGTTGGGAACCAGCACATCCCTGGAGATAATAGCATCTACG
TAACCAAGATCATCGAAGGAGGCGCTGCCCACAAGGAGGGCAGGTTGCAGATCGGAGACAAGATCCTGGC
GGTCAACAGTGTGGGGCTAGAGGATGTCATGCATGAGGACGCCGTGGCAGCCCTGAAGAACACATATGAC
GTTGTGTACCTAAAGGTGGCCAAGCCCAGCAATGCCTACCTGAGTGACAGCTATGCTCCCCCAGACATCA
CAACCTCATATTCTCAGCACCTGGACAATGAGATCAGTCATAGCAGCTACTTGGGCACCGACTACCCCAC
AGCCATGACCCCCACTTCCCCTCGGCGCTACTCCCCCGTGGCCAAGGACCTGCTAGGGGAGGAAGATATT
CCCCGGGAACCAAGGCGGATCGTGATCCATCGGGGCTCCACCGGCCTGGGCTTCAACATTGTGGGCGGCG
AGGACGGTGAAGGCATCTTCATCTCCTTCATCCTTGCTGGGGGTCCAGCTGACCTCAGTGGGGAGCTACG
GAAGGGGGACCAGATCCTGTCGGTCAATGGTGTTGACCTCCGCAATGCCAGTCATGAACAGGCTGCCATT
GCCCTGAAGAACGCGGGTCAGACGGTCACGATCATCGCTCAGTATAAACCAGAAGAGTATAGCCGATTCG
AGGCCAAGATCCATGATCTTCGGGAACAGCTTATGAATAGTAGCCTGGGCTCAGGGACTGCATCTCTGCG
AAGCAACCCCAAGCGGGGCTTCTATATCAGGGCCCTGTTTGACTACGACAAGACCAAGGACTGCGGTTTC
TTGAGCCAGGCCCTGAGCTTCCACTTTGGGGATGTGCTTCATGTAATTGACGCCAGCGACGAAGAGTGGT
GGCAAGCGCGGCGGGTCCACTCTGACAGTGAGACCGATGACATTGGCTTCATTCCCAGCAAACGGCGGGT
CGAGCGACGAGAGTGGTCAAGGTTAAAGGCCAAGGACTGGGGCTCCAGCTCTGGATCACAGGGTCGAGAA
GACTCGGTTCTGAGCTATGAGACGGTGACGCAGATGGAAGTGCACTACGCTCGCCCCATCATCATCCTTG
GGCCTACCAAAGACCGTGCCAACGATGATCTTCTCTCCGAGTTCCCCGACAAGTTTGGATCCTGTGTCCC
TCATACGACACGTCCTAAGCGGGAATATGAGATAGACGGCCGCGATTACCACTTTGTCTCCTCCCGGGAG
AAAATGGAGAAGGACATTCAGGCGCACAAGTTCATTGAGGCTGGCCAGTACAACAGCCACCTCTACGGGA
CCAGCGTCCAGTCTGTGCGAGAGGTAGCAGAGCAGGGGAAGCACTGCATCCTTGATGTCTCAGCCAATGC
CGTGCGGCGGCTGCAGGCGGCCCACCTGCACCCTATCGCCATCTTCATCCGTCCCCGCTCCCTGGAGAAT
GTGCTAGAGATCAATAAGCGGATCACAGAGGAGCAAGCCCGGAAAGCCTTCGACAGGGCCACGAAGCTGG
AGCAGGAGTTCACGGAGTGCTTCTCAGCCATCGTAGAGGGCGACAGCTTTGAAGAGATCTATCACAAAGT
GAAACGTGTCATCGAAGACCTCTCAGGCCCCTACATCTGGGTCCCAGCCCGAGAGAGACTGGAGCCCGGG
CCCATGGCCAGCATGACTGGTGGACAGCAAATGGGGTCGACGGAGGACGTGGTGTGCTGCCACTCAATCT
ACGGCAAGAAGAAGGGTATGGATTACAAGGATGACGACGATAAGGGCTCTTCCGGGACAGGCTGCGTGGT
CATAGTGGGCAGGATCGTCTTGTCCGGATCCGGCACTAGTGCGCCCATCACGGCGTACGCCCAGCAGACG
AGAGGCCTCCTAGGGTGTATAATCACCAGCCTGACTGGCCGGGACAAAAACCAAGTGGAGGGTGAGGTCC
AGATCGTGTCAACTGCTACCCAAACCTTCCTGGCAACGTGCATCAATGGGGTATGCTGGGCAGTCTACCA
CGGGGCCGGAACGAGGACCATCGCATCACCCAAGGGTCCTGTCATCCAGATGTATACCAATGTGGACCAA
GACCTTGTGGGCTGGCCCGCTCCTCAAGGTTCCCGCTCATTGACACCCTGTACCTGCGGCTCCTCGGACC
TTTACCTGGTCACGAGGCACGCCGATGTCATTCCCGTGCGCCGGCGAGGTGATAGCAGGGGTAGCCTGCT
TTCGCCCCGGCCCATTTCCTACTTGAAAGGCTCCTCGGGGGGTCCGCTGTTGTGCCCCGCGGGACACGCC
GTGGGCCTATTCAGGGCCGCGGTGTGCACCCGTGGAGTGGCTAAAGCGGTGGACTTTATCCCTGTGGAGA
ACCTAGAGACAACCATGAGATCCCCGGTGTTCACGGACAACTCCTCTCCACCAGCAGTCACCCTGACGCA
CCCAATCACCAAAATCGATAGGGAGGTTCTCTACCAGGAGTTCGATGAGATGGAAGAGTGCTCTCAGCAC
TATCCCTACGATGTGCCCGATTACGCTGGCGCGCCTTGATTCCTGCCCTGGCTTGGCCTGGACTCACCCT
GCCTCCACCACCTGGGCCCTTGGTCTGGACTGAATAGCCCAAGCCCTTCGTACCCTAGCCTTTCTTCCCA
CCCTTCTTATTTATTTCCTTTCTGACTGGATCGAGCCCATTGGAGGGAGGACACTCCTCTCTGCATGTAT
CCCTGCACCCCAGATCAGGGCCCCTAGACCCCAGGAACCTGGGGTCTGGGGGGGAGCTGGGCTCCTGGTT
CCGAGCCCTTGCTCCTTAAGACTCCTACCCCTGCCCGCCCCCATGCACACACAGACCCACTGGGGGCCTC
TGCCCTCCCCATTTTCTCCCACACACATTCCAGAAGTCAGGGCCCCTCTCAAGGAGTACCCGCTGTAGGG
ATGCAGGGCCACAGGCTTCCGCGCTCTCCCGAGGCAGGGGCTGGGGTCACCCCTGCCCCATCATAACTCC
CCACGCCGTTTGAGTTCTCCTTTATTTTCTCCATTCTTTTCTTCTCAAAGGTGGTTTTTGGGGGGAGAAG
CAGGGGGGCTCTCCTGAGGGTCCCCCCGTCTTTCACACACCTCCCACCTTTTTTCTTTGCCGGTTTGCAT
GAGTGGAAGGTCTAACTGTGGCTTTTTTTTTTTTCTGGGATTTTATTTCATTTTATTTGATTTTATTTTT
TTGGGAAAAGGGGAGGGATGGGTCTGGGGAGTGGGGAATGTGGGAGGGGGGTGGGGGGGCAAAGGGTCAG
GGGTTGGGTGTCCGGGAGCCAGGGGAGGACAGGAAATGCTGCCGCCTTCTGCAATTTATTTATTTTTTTC
TTTTGAGAGAGTGAAAGGAAGAGACAGACACTTGAAAAAAAAAAAAAAAGGGCGGCCGCTCTAGAGTATC
CCTCGAGGGGCCCAAGCTTACGCGTACCCAGCTTTCTTGTACAAAGTGGTCCCTATAGTGAGTCGTATTA
TAAGCTAGGCACTGGCCGTCGTTTTACAACGTCGTGACTGGGAAAACTGCTAGCTTGGGATCTTTGTGAA
GGAACCTTACTTCTGTGGTGTGACATAATTGGACAAACTACCTACAGAGATTTAAAGCTCTAAGGTAAAT
ATAAAATTTTTAAGTGTATAATGTGTTAAACTAGCTGCATATGCTTGCTGCTTGAGAGTTTTGCTTACTG
AGTATGATTTATGAAAATATTATACACAGGAGCTAGTGATTCTAATTGTTTGTGTATTTTAGATTCACAG
TCCCAAGGCTCATTTCAGGCCCCTCAGTCCTCACAGTCTGTTCATGATCATAATCAGCCATACCACATTT
GTAGAGGTTTTACTTGCTTTAAAAAACCTCCCACACCTCCCCCTGAACCTGAAACATAAAATGAATGCAA
TTGTTGTTGTTAACTTGTTTATTGCAGCTTATAATGGTTACAAATAAAGCAATAGCATCACAAATTTCAC
AAATAAAGCATTTTTTTCACTGCATTCTAGTTGTGGTTTGTCCAAACTCATCAATGTATCTTATCATGTC
TGGATCGATCCTGCATTAATGAATCGGCCAACGCGCGGGGAGAGGCGGTTTGCGTATTGGCTGGCGTAAT
AGCGAAGAGGCCCGCACCGATCGCCCTTCCCAACAGTTGCGCAGCCTGAATGGCGAATGGG
[124 nt withheld, positions 5312-5435]
C
[91 nt withheld, positions 5437-5527]
A
[49 nt withheld, positions 5529-5577]
CCTTTGACGTTGGAGTCCACGTTCTTT
[37 nt withheld, positions 5605-5641]
ACCCTATCTCGGTCTATTCTTTTGATTTATAAGGGATTTTGCCGATTTCGGCCTATTGGTTAAAAAATGA
GCTGATTTAACAAAAATTTAACGCGAATTTTAACAAAATATTAACGTTTACAATTTCAGGTGGCACTTTT
CGGGGAAATGTGCGCGGAACCCCTATTTGTTTATTTTTCTAAATACATTCAAATATGTATCCGCTCATGC
CAGGTCTTGGACTGGTGAGAACGGCTTGCTCGGCAGCTTCGATGTGTGCTGGAGGGAGAATAAAGGTCTA
AGATGTGCGATAGAGGGAAGTCGCATTGAATTATGTGCTGTGTAGGGATCGCTGGTATCAAATATGTGTG
CCCACCCCTGGCATGAGACAATAACCCTGATAAATGCTTCAATAATATTGAAAAAGGAAGAGTATGAGTA
TTCAACATTTCCGTGTCGCCCTTATTCCCTTTTTTGCGGCATTTTGCCTTCCTGTTTTTGCTCACCCAGA
AACGCTGGTGAAAGTAAAAGATGCTGAAGATCAGTTGGGTGCACGAGTGGGTTACATCGAACTGGATCTC
AACAGCGGTAAGATCCTTGAGAGTTTTCGCCCCGAAGAACGTTTTCCAATGATGAGCACTTTTAAAGTTC
TGCTATGTGGCGCGGTATTATCCCGTATTGACGCCGGGCAAGAGCAACTCGGTCGCCGCATACACTATTC
TCAGAATGACTTGGTTGAGTACTCACCAGTCACAGAAAAGCATCTTACGGATGGCATGACAGTAAGAGAA
TTATGCAGTGCTGCCATAACCATGAGTGATAACACTGCGGCCAACTTACTTCTGACAACGATCGGAGGAC
CGAAGGAGCTAACCGCTTTTTTGCACAACATGGGGGATCATGTAACTCGCCTTGATCGTTGGGAACCGGA
GCTGAATGAAGCCATACCAAACGACGAGCGTGACACCACGATGCCTGTAGCAATGGCAACAACGTTGCGC
AAACTATTAACTGGCGAACTACTTACTCTAGCTTCCCGGCAACAATTAATAGACTGGATGGAGGCGGATA
AAGTTGCAGGACCACTTCTGCGCTCGGCCCTTCCGGCTGGCTGGTTTATTGCTGATAAATCTGGAGCCGG
TGAGCGTGGGTCTCGCGGTATCATTGCAGCACTGGGGCCAGATGGTAAGCCCTCCCGTATCGTAGTTATC
TACACGACGGGGAGTCAGGCAACTATGGATGAACGAAATAGACAGATCGCTGAGATAGGTGCCTCACTGA
TTAAGCATTGGTAACTGTCAGACCAAGTTTACTCATATATACTTTAGATTGATTTAAAACTTCATTTTTA
ATTTAAAAGGATCTAGGTGAAGATCCTTTTTGATAATCTCATGCCATAACTTCGTATAATGTATGCTATA
CGAAGTTATGGCATGACCAAAATCCCTTAACGTGAGTTTTCGTTCCACTGAGCGTCAGACCCCGTAGAAA
AGATCAAAGGATCTTCTTGAGATCCTTTTTTTCTGCGCGTAATCTGCTGCTTGCAAACAAAAAAACCACC
GCTACCAGCGGTGGTTTGTTTGCCGGATCAAGAGCTACCAACTCTTTTTCCGAAGGTAACTGGCTTCAGC
AGAGCGCAGATACCAAATACTGTCCTTCTAGTGTAGCCGTAGTTAGGCCACCACTTCAAGAACTCTGTAG
CACCGCCTACATACCTCGCTCTGCTAATCCTGTTACCAGTGGCTGCTGCCAGTGGCGATAAGTCGTGTCT
TACCGGGTTGGACTCAAGACGATAGTTACCGGATAAGGCGCAGCGGTCGGGCTGAACGGGGGGTTCGTGC
ACACAGCCCAGCTTGGAGCGAACGACCTACACCGAACTGAGATACCTACAGCGTGAGCATTGAGAAAGCG
CCACGCTTCCCGAAGGGAGAAAGGCGGACAGGTATCCGGTAAGCGGCAGGGTCGGAACAGGAGAGCGCAC
GAGGGAGCTTCCAGGGGGAAACGCCTGGTATCTTTATAGTCCTGTCGGGTTTCGCCACCTCTGACTTGAG
CGTCGATTTTTGTGATGCTCGTCAGGGGGGCGGAGCCTATGGAAAAACGCCAGCAACGCGGCCTTTTTAC
GGTTCCTGGCCTTTTGCTGGCCTTTTGCTCACATGTTCTTTCCTGCGTTATCCCCTGATTCTGTGGATAA
CCGTATTACCGCCTTTGAGTGAGCTGATACCGCTCGCCGCAGCCGAACGACCGAGCGCAGCGAGTCAGTG
AGCGAGGAAGCGGAAGAGCGCCCAATACGCAAACCGCCTCTCCCCGCGCGTTGGCCGATTCATTAATGCA
GAGCTTGCAATTCGCGCGTTTTTCAATATTATTGAAGCATTTATCAGGGTTATTGTCTCATGAGCGGATA
CATATTTGAATGTATTTAGAAAAATAAACAAATAGGGGTTCCGCGCACATTTCCCCGAAAAGTGCCACCT
GACGTCTAAGAAACCATTATTATCATGACATTAACCTATAAAAATAGGCGTAGTACGAGGCCCTTTCACT
CATTAGATGCATGT
