>Addgene plasmid #42240 | pCS6-mPSD95a-TS2-HA | addgene partial sequence | sequence record 60402 | PSD95/Dlg4-F1 5'-tgggtcccagcccgagagag-3'
CAAATGGGGTCGACGGAGGACGTGGTGTGCTGCCACTCAATCTACGGCAAGAAGAAGGGTATGGATTACA
AGGATGACGACGATAAGGGCTCTTCCGGGACAGGCTGCGTGGTCATAGTGGGCAGGATCGTCTTGTCCGG
ATCCGGCACTAGTGCGCCCATCACGGCGTACGCCCAGCAGACGAGAGGCCTCCTAGGGTGTATAATCACC
AGCCTGACTGGCCGGGACAAAAACCAAGTGGAGGGTGAGGTCCAGATCGTGTCAACTGCTACCCAAACCT
TCCTGGCAACGTGCATCAATGGGGTATGCTGGGCAGTCTACCACGGGGCCGGAACGAGGACCATCGCATC
ACCCAAGGGTCCTGTCATCCAGATGTATACCAATGTGGACCAAGACCTTGTGGGCTGGCCCGCTCCTCAA
GGTTCCCGCTCATTGACACCCTGTACCTGCGGCTCCTCGGACCTTTACCTGGTCACGAGGCACGCCGATG
TCATTCCCGTGCGCCGGCGAGGTGATAGCAGGGGTAGCCTGCTTTCGCCCCGGCCCATTTCCTACTTGAA
AGGCTCCTCGGGGGGTCCGCTGTTGTGCCCCGCGGGACACGCCGTGGGCCTATTCAGGGCCGCGGTGTGC
ACCCGTGGAGTGGCTAAAGCGGTGGACTTTATCCCTGTGGAGAACCTAGAGACAACCATGAGATCCCCGG
TGTTCACGGACAACTCCTCTCCACCAGCAGTCACCCTGACGCACCCAATCACCAAAATCGATAGGGAGGT
TCTCTACCAGGAGTTCGATGAGATGGAAGAGTGCTCTCAGCACTATCCCTACGATGTGCCCGATTACGCT
GGCGCGCCTTGATTCCT
